Addgene plasmid #220802: pT7-NSP5ASA11
Purpose: Recoded gene segment 11 mutant A strain SA11 used for genome packaging studies
Depositing lab: Alex Borodavka. Depositing organization: University of Cambridge.
Backbone
  Vector backbone: pT7
  Vector type: Other
Growth in bacteria
  Bacterial resistance: Ampicillin, 100 μg/mL
  Growth temperature: 37°C
  Growth strain: DH5alpha
  Copy number: High Copy
Gene/Insert
  Gene/Insert name: Rotavirus SA11 NSP5 A
  Species: Rotavirus SA11
  Cloning method: Restriction Enzyme; 5′ cloning site Unknown (unknown if destroyed)
Terms and licenses: Academic/Nonprofit Terms; Industry Terms: Not Available to Industry
How to cite: pT7-NSP5ASA11 was a gift from Alex Borodavka (Addgene plasmid # 220802 ; http://n2t.net/addgene:220802 ; RRID:Addgene_220802)
