[The description below was written by a language model from this plasmid's Addgene catalogue record and pLannotate feature annotations shown in this document.]
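Description:
pT7-NSP5ASA11 is a 3,740-nt high-copy bacterial plasmid built on the pT7 backbone. It carries a cDNA of simian rotavirus SA11 gene segment 11, which encodes the non-structural protein NSP5. The plasmid is propagated in E. coli through a ColE1/pUC-type origin and selected with ampicillin via the bla gene and its native promoter. The annotation also picks up short remnants of older cloning vectors: fragments of TcR, rop, bom, lacI and a pUC multiple cloning site, plus an SP6 promoter in reverse orientation. These appear to be backbone leftovers rather than functional parts.

The working cassette follows the layout typical of rotavirus plasmid-based reverse genetics. A T7 promoter sits just upstream of the segment 11 cDNA, whose NSP5 open reading frame spans the numbering origin of the circular record. The viral sequence is followed by a hepatitis delta virus ribozyme and then a T7 terminator. T7 RNA polymerase therefore produces a transcript that begins near the viral 5′ end, and ribozyme self-cleavage trims it to give a defined 3′ terminus, mimicking an authentic viral plus-strand RNA. NSP5 works with NSP2 to build viroplasms, the cytoplasmic factories where rotavirus RNA is replicated and assembled.

According to the record, this version is a recoded segment 11, designated mutant A, made for genome packaging studies. The specific nucleotide changes are not stated. The term "recoded" suggests altered RNA sequence with the protein retained, which would let RNA features involved in segment selection and packaging be tested, but the record does not confirm this.
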