Features (pLannotate 1.2.2; 14 found; start..end, strand, type, name):
     67..158     +  ncRNA          HDV ribozyme: Accession: RF00094 - Hepatitis delta virus ribozyme
    173..222     +  CDS            SET1 (fragment): solubility-enhancement tag derived from T7 phage gene 10B
    230..277     +  terminator     T7 terminator: transcription terminator for bacteriophage T7 RNA polymerase
    306..340     +  misc_feature   MCS (fragment): pUC18/19 multiple cloning site
    345..363     -  promoter       SP6 promoter: promoter for bacteriophage SP6 RNA polymerase
    591..866     +  CDS            TcR (fragment): tetracycline efflux protein; tet; confers resistance to tetracycline
    867..915     -  misc_feature   bom (fragment): basis of mobility region from pBR322
   1017..1052    -  CDS            rop (fragment): Rop protein, which maintains plasmids at low copy number; rop
   1147..1251    +  promoter       AmpR promoter: bla
   1252..2112    +  CDS            AmpR: β-lactamase; bla; confers resistance to ampicillin, carbenicillin, and related antibiotics
   2283..2871    +  rep_origin     ori: high-copy-number ColE1/pMB1/pBR322/pUC origin of replication
   3054..3107    +  CDS            lacI (fragment): lac repressor; lacI; The lac repressor binds to the lac operator to inhibit transcription in E. coli. This inhibition can be relieved by adding lactose or isopropyl-β-D-thiogalactopyranoside (IPTG).
   3126..3144    +  promoter       T7 promoter: promoter for bacteriophage T7 RNA polymerase
   3164..17      +  CDS            NSP5_ROTSH (across the origin): Experimental evidence at protein level: Swiss-Prot protein existence level 1. Plays an essential role in the viral genome replication. Participates, together with NSP2, in the formation of viral factories (viroplasms) which are large inclusions in the host cytoplasm where replication intermediates are assembled and viral RNA replication takes place. Orchestrates the recruitment of viroplasmic proteins such as capsid proteins to these factories. From Rotavirus A (isolate RVA/Monkey/South Africa/SA11-H96/1958/G3P5B[2]) (RV-A) (Simian Agent 11 (isolate SI/South Africa/H96/58)).
>Addgene plasmid #220802 | pT7-NSP5ASA11 | addgene full sequence | sequence record 444111 | Addgene NGS Result
AATTGATTGAAGATTTGTAAGTCTGACCTGGGAACACACTAGGGAGCTCCCCACTCCCGTTTTGTGACCG
GGTCGGCATGGCATCTCCACCTCCTCGCGGTCCGACCTGGGCATCCGAAGGAGGACGTCGTCCACTCGGA
TGGCTAAGGGAGAGCTCAAAAAAAAGGATCCGGCTGCTAACAAAGCCCGAAAGGAAGCTGAGTTGGCTGC
TGCCACCGCTGAGCAATAACTAGCATAACCCCTTGGGGCCTCTAAACGGGTCTTGAGGGGTTTTTTGCTG
AAAGGAGGAACTATATCCGGATCGAGATCCTCTAGAGTCGACCTGCAGGCATGCAAGCTTGTATTCTATA
GTGTCACCTAAATCGTATGTGTATGATACATAAGGTTATGTATTAATTGTAGCCGCGTTCTAACGACAAT
ATGTACAAGCCTAATTGTGTAGCATCTGGCTTACTGAAGCAGACCCTATCATCTCTCTCGTAAACTGCCG
TCAGAGTCGGTTTGGTTGGACGAACCTTCTGAGTTTCTGGTAACGCCGTCCCGCACCCGGAAATGGTCAG
CGAACCAATCAGCAGGGTCATCGCTAGCCAGATCCTCTACGCCGGACGCATCGTGGCCGGCATCACCGGC
GCCACAGGTGCGGTTGCTGGCGCCTATATCGCCGACATCACCGATGGGGAAGATCGGGCTCGCCACTTCG
GGCTCATGAGCGCTTGTTTCGGCGTGGGTATGGTGGCAGGCCCCGTGGCCGGGGGACTGTTGGGCGCCAT
CTCCTTGCACCATTCCTTGCGGCGGCGGTGCTCAACGGCCTCAACCTACTACTGGGCTGCTTCTTAATGC
AGGAGTCGCATAAGGGAGAGCGTCGAATGGTGCACTCTCAGTACAATCTGCTCTGATGCCGCATAGTTAA
GCCAGCCCCGACACCCGCCAACACCCGCTGACGCGCCCTGACGGGCTTGTCTGCTCCCGGCATCCGCTTA
CAGACAAGCTGTGACCGTCTCCGGGAGCTGCATGTGTCAGAGGTTTTCACCGTCATCACCGAAACGCGCG
AGACGAAAGGGCCTCGTGATACGCCTATTTTTATAGGTTAATGTCATGATAATAATGGTTTCTTAGACGT
CAGGTGGCACTTTTCGGGGAAATGTGCGCGGAACCCCTATTTGTTTATTTTTCTAAATACATTCAAATAT
GTATCCGCTCATGAGACAATAACCCTGATAAATGCTTCAATAATATTGAAAAAGGAAGAGTATGAGTATT
CAACATTTCCGTGTCGCCCTTATTCCCTTTTTTGCGGCATTTTGCCTTCCTGTTTTTGCTCACCCAGAAA
CGCTGGTGAAAGTAAAAGATGCTGAAGATCAGTTGGGTGCACGAGTGGGTTACATCGAACTGGATCTCAA
CAGCGGTAAGATCCTTGAGAGTTTTCGCCCCGAAGAACGTTTTCCAATGATGAGCACTTTTAAAGTTCTG
CTATGTGGCGCGGTATTATCCCGTATTGACGCCGGGCAAGAGCAACTCGGTCGCCGCATACACTATTCTC
AGAATGACTTGGTTGAGTACTCACCAGTCACAGAAAAGCATCTTACGGATGGCATGACAGTAAGAGAATT
ATGCAGTGCTGCCATAACCATGAGTGATAACACTGCGGCCAACTTACTTCTGACAACGATCGGAGGACCG
AAGGAGCTAACCGCTTTTTTGCACAACATGGGGGATCATGTAACTCGCCTTGATCGTTGGGAACCGGAGC
TGAATGAAGCCATACCAAACGACGAGCGTGACACCACGATGCCTGTAGCAATGGCAACAACGTTGCGCAA
ACTATTAACTGGCGAACTACTTACTCTAGCTTCCCGGCAACAATTAATAGACTGGATGGAGGCGGATAAA
GTTGCAGGACCACTTCTGCGCTCGGCCCTTCCGGCTGGCTGGTTTATTGCTGATAAATCTGGAGCCGGTG
AGCGTGGGTCTCGCGGTATCATTGCAGCACTGGGGCCAGATGGTAAGCCCTCCCGTATCGTAGTTATCTA
CACGACGGGGAGTCAGGCAACTATGGATGAACGAAATAGACAGATCGCTGAGATAGGTGCCTCACTGATT
AAGCATTGGTAACTGTCAGACCAAGTTTACTCATATATACTTTAGATTGATTTAAAACTTCATTTTTAAT
TTAAAAGGATCTAGGTGAAGATCCTTTTTGATAATCTCATGACCAAAATCCCTTAACGTGAGTTTTCGTT
CCACTGAGCGTCAGACCCCGTAGAAAAGATCAAAGGATCTTCTTGAGATCCTTTTTTTCTGCGCGTAATC
TGCTGCTTGCAAACAAAAAAACCACCGCTACCAGCGGTGGTTTGTTTGCCGGATCAAGAGCTACCAACTC
TTTTTCCGAAGGTAACTGGCTTCAGCAGAGCGCAGATACCAAATACTGTTCTTCTAGTGTAGCCGTAGTT
AGGCCACCACTTCAAGAACTCTGTAGCACCGCCTACATACCTCGCTCTGCTAATCCTGTTACCAGTGGCT
GCTGCCAGTGGCGATAAGTCGTGTCTTACCGGGTTGGACTCAAGACGATAGTTACCGGATAAGGCGCAGC
GGTCGGGCTGAACGGGGGGTTCGTGCACACAGCCCAGCTTGGAGCGAACGACCTACACCGAACTGAGATA
CCTACAGCGTGAGCTATGAGAAAGCGCCACGCTTCCCGAAGGGAGAAAGGCGGACAGGTATCCGGTAAGC
GGCAGGGTCGGAACAGGAGAGCGCACGAGGGAGCTTCCAGGGGGAAACGCCTGGTATCTTTATAGTCCTG
TCGGGTTTCGCCACCTCTGACTTGAGCGTCGATTTTTGTGATGCTCGTCAGGGGGGCGGAGCCTATGGAA
AAACGCCAGCAACGCGGCCTTTTTACGGTTCCTGGCCTTTTGCTGGCCTTTTGCTCACATGTTCTTTCCT
GCGTTATCCCCTGATTCTGTGGATAACCGTATTACCGCCTTTGAGTGAGCTGATACCGCTCGCCGCAGCC
GAACGACCGAGCGCAGCGAGTCAGTGAGCGAGGAAGCGGAAGAGCGCCCAATACGCAAACCGCCTCTCCC
CGCGCATTGGCCGATTCATTAATGCAGGGGGATATCGATCCCGGTTAATACGACTCACTATAGGCTTTTA
AAGCGCTACAGTGATGTCTCTCAGTATTGACGTGACGAGTCTTTAAAAAATTCCTTAATCTATATATAAG
AATGAATCGTAGACTACTACGAAAACTCTTACTAGAAAATCTATATGTAGGAGTAAAAATTACCAAACAA
AACAAGCCAAAAAATTCAATAAATACAGGCTCTTAAATAATCCAGAAAAAACCGTACCATTAAACTATGC
TTAAATCAATCCAAACCCCTTATCTTAATTTAGGTACATAGCAGTTAAAAAAACTGCAAAAAAAGCCCAA
AATAACGATTCATCAAAAAAATACCGACCTTATCTAAATGTAGAATGCGAAACAGTAATATTCTCCTTAA
ATAAAGGCTTAAAAGTAAAAGCTAATTTGGACTCATCAATATCAATATCTACGGATACTAAAAAGGAGAA
ATCAAAACAAAACCATAAAAGTAGGAAGCACTACCCAAGAATTGAAGCAGAGTCTGATTCAGATGATTAT
GTACTGGATGATTCAGATAGTGATGATGGTAAATGTAAGAACTGTAAATATAAGAAGAAATACTTCGCAT
TAAGAATGAGAATGAAACAAGTCGCAATGC
